>Addgene plasmid #43659 | III-GTGA | depositor partial sequence | sequence record 58924 | III-GTGA sequence 426 bps
CGTCTCGGCTCACCCCAGAGCAGGTCGTGGCAATCGCGAGCAATAACGGCGGAAAACAGGCTTTGGAAAC
GGTGCAGAGGCTCCTTCCAGTGCTGTGCCAAGCGCACGGACTCACCCCAGAGCAGGTCGTGGCCATTGCC
TCGAATGGAGGGGGCAAACAGGCGTTGGAAACCGTACAACGATTGCTGCCGGTGCTGTGCCAAGCGCACG
GCCTCACCCCAGAGCAGGTCGTGGCAATCGCGAGCAATAACGGCGGAAAACAGGCTTTGGAAACGGTGCA
GAGGCTCCTTCCAGTGCTGTGCCAAGCGCACGGATTAACCCCAGAGCAGGTCGTGGCAATCGCCTCCAAC
ATTGGCGGGAAACAGGCACTCGAGACTGTCCAGCGCCTGCTTCCCGTGCTGTGCCAAGCGCACGGACTCA
GAGACG
