>Addgene plasmid #43659 | III-GTGA | addgene partial sequence | sequence record 61749 | M13-F20 5'-TGTAAAACGACGGCCAGT-3'
GCGATTGGGCCCTCTGATGCATGCTCGAGCGGCCGCCAGTGTGATGGATATCTGCAGAATTCGCCCTTGC
CGTCCTAGCGCGTCTCGGCTCACCCCAGAGCAGGTCGTGGCAATCGCGAGCAATAACGGCGGAAAACAGG
CTTTGGAAACGGTGCAGAGGCTCCTTCCAGTGCTGTGCCAAGCGCACGGACTCACCCCAGAGCAGGTCGT
GGCCATTGCCTCGAATGGAGGGGGCAAACAGGCGTTGGAAACCGTACAACGATTGCTGCCGGTGCTGTGC
CAAGCGCACGGCCTCACCCCAGAGCAGGTCGTGGCAATCGCGAGCAATAACGGCGGAAAACAGGCTTTGG
AAACGGTGCAGAGGCTCCTTCCAGTGCTGTGCCAAGCGCACGGATTAACCCCAGAGCAGGTCGTGGCAAT
CGCCTCCAACATTGGCGGGAAACAGGCACTCGAGACTGTCCAGCGCCTGCTTCCCGTGCTGTGCCAAGCG
CACGGACTCAGAGACGTGGGCACAGGAAAGAAGGGCGAATTCCAGCACACTGGCGGCCGTTACTAGTGGA
TCCGAGCTCGGTACCAAGCTTGATGCATAGCTTGAGTATTCTATAGTGTCACCTAAATAGCTTGGCGTAA
TCATGGTCATAGCTGTTTCCTGTGTGAAATTGTTATCCGCTCACAATTCCACACAACATACGAGCCGGAA
GCATAAAGTGTAAAGCCTGGGGTGCCTAATGAGTGAGCTAACTCACATTAATTGCGTTGCGCTCACTGCC
CGCTTTCCAGTCGGGAAACCTGTCGTGCCAGCTGCATTAATGAATCGGCCAACGCGCGGGGAGAGGCGGT
TTGCGTATTGGGCGCTCTTCCGCTTCCTCGCTCACTGACTCG
