[The description below was written by a language model from this plasmid's Addgene catalogue record.]
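Description:
III-GTGA is a bacterial cloning plasmid built on the commercial pCRII-TOPO backbone (about 4.0 kb without insert), into which a 426 bp synthetic fragment was placed by TOPO cloning. It is a high-copy plasmid propagated in E. coli, and selection can be made with ampicillin and kanamycin, since this backbone carries both resistance markers. No mammalian expression elements are recorded. The vector type is given simply as bacterial cloning, so the plasmid serves as a storage and source vehicle for its insert rather than as an expression construct. The insert lies between the T7 and M13 reverse priming sites, which are the sites listed for sequence verification.

The record does not describe the contents of the insert beyond its name, synthetic origin and size. The plasmid was deposited with a publication describing a TALEN genome-editing system for generating human stem cell-based disease models. Given that context, the name plausibly indicates a pre-assembled block of four TAL effector repeat modules specifying the bases G, T, G and A, with "III" marking the block's position in an ordered assembly. The insert length is roughly consistent with four repeats of about 100 bp each. This reading is an inference from the name and the associated paper, not something stated in the catalogue fields. On that interpretation, the plasmid would be one member of a library of multimer building blocks that are excised or amplified and joined in order to build custom TALE DNA-binding arrays for nuclease constructs. No feature table was supplied, so the exact boundaries, flanking assembly sites and orientation of the insert cannot be confirmed here.
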