Addgene plasmid #43659: III-GTGA
Depositing lab: Chad Cowan & Kiran Musunuru. Depositing organization: Harvard University. Publication: A TALEN Genome-Editing System for Generating Human Stem Cell-Based Disease Models. Ding Q, Lee YK, Schaefer EA, Peters DT, Veres A, Kim K, Kuperwasser N, Motola DL, Meissner TB, Hendriks WT, Trevisan M, Gupta RM, Moisan A, Banks E, Friesen M, Schinzel RT, Xia F, Tang A, Xia Y, Figueroa E, Wann A, Ahfeldt T, Daheron L, Zhang F, Rubin LL, Peng LF, Chung RT, Musunuru K, Cowan CA. Cell Stem Cell. 2012 Dec 12. pii: S1934-5909(12)00645-5. doi: 10.1016/j.stem.2012.11.011. PubMed 23246482.
Backbone
  Vector backbone: pCRII-TOPO
  Backbone manufacturer: Invitrogen
  Backbone size w/o insert (bp): 3973
  Vector type: Bacterial Cloning
Growth in bacteria
  Bacterial resistance: Ampicillin and Kanamycin, 100 & 50 μg/mL
  Growth temperature: 37°C
  Growth strain: Top10
  Copy number: High Copy
Gene/Insert
  Gene/Insert name: III-GTGA
  Species: Synthetic
  Insert size (bp): 426
  Cloning method: TOPO Cloning
  Sequencing primers: 5′ T7; 3′ M13-rev
Terms and licenses: Academic/Nonprofit Terms; Industry Terms: Not Available to Industry
How to cite: III-GTGA was a gift from Chad Cowan & Kiran Musunuru (Addgene plasmid # 43659 ; http://n2t.net/addgene:43659 ; RRID:Addgene_43659)
